>Addgene plasmid #221860 | pCMV6-AN-DDK_WT POLH_ΔGG NEDD8 | addgene full sequence | sequence record 450107 | Addgene NGS Result
AACAAAATATTAACGCTTACAATTTCCATTCGCCATTCAGGCTGCGCAACTGTTGGGAAGGGCGATCGGT
GCGGGCCTCTTCGCTATTACGCCAGCTGGCGAAAGGGGGATGTGCTGCAAGGCGATTAAGTTGGGTAACG
CCAGGGTTTTCCCAGTCACGACGTTGTAAAACGACGGCCAGTGCCAAGCTGATCTATACATTGAATCAAT
ATTGGCAATTAGCCATATTAGTCATTGGTTATATAGCATAAATCAATATTGGCTATTGGCCATTGCATAC
GTTGTATCTATATCATAATATGTACATTTATATTGGCTCATGTCCAATATGACCGCCATGTTGACATTGA
TTATTGACTAGTTATTAATAGTAATCAATTACGGGGTCATTAGTTCATAGCCCATATATGGAGTTCCGCG
TTACATAACTTACGGTAAATGGCCCGCCTGGCTGACCGCCCAACGACCCCCGCCCATTGACGTCAATAAT
GACGTATGTTCCCATAGTAACGCCAATAGGGACTTTCCATTGACGTCAATGGGTGGAGTATTTACGGTAA
ACTGCCCACTTGGCAGTACATCAAGTGTATCATATGCCAAGTCCGCCCCCTATTGACGTCAATGACGGTA
AATGGCCCGCCTGGCATTATGCCCAGTACATGACCTTACGGGACTTTCCTACTTGGCAGTACATCTACGT
ATTAGTCATCGCTATTACCATGGTGATGCGGTTTTGGCAGTACACCAATGGGCGTGGATAGCGGTTTGAC
TCACGGGGATTTCCAAGTCTCCACCCCATTGACGTCAATGGGAGTTTGTTTTGGCACCAAAATCAACGGG
ACTTTCCAAAATGTCGTAATAACCCCGCCCCGTTGACGCAAATGGGCGGTAGGCGTGTACGGTGGGAGGT
CTATATAAGCAGAGCTCGTTTAGTGAACCGTCAGAATTTTGTAATACGACTCACTATAGGGCGGCCGGGA
ATTCGTCGACTGGATCCGGTACCGAGGAGATCTGCCACCATGGATTACAAGGATGACGACGATAAGGCGA
TCGCCGATATCCATATGGCTACAGGACAGGATAGAGTCGTCGCACTGGTGGATATGGATTGTTTCTTCGT
GCAGGTGGAGCAGCGGCAGAACCCTCATCTGCGCAACAAGCCATGCGCTGTGGTCCAGTACAAGTCCTGG
AAAGGCGGGGGAATCATTGCAGTGTCTTATGAGGCCAGAGCTTTCGGAGTCACCAGGAGCATGTGGGCCG
ACGATGCCAAGAAGCTGTGCCCCGACCTGCTGCTGGCCCAGGTGAGGGAGTCCCGCGGCAAGGCAAATCT
GACAAAATACCGAGAAGCCAGTGTGGAGGTCATGGAAATCATGTCACGCTTTGCCGTGATCGAGCGAGCT
AGTATTGACGAGGCCTACGTGGACCTGACCAGCGCCGTGCAGGAGCGGCTCCAGAAGCTCCAGGGACAGC
CAATCTCAGCCGACCTGCTGCCTAGCACCTACATTGAGGGGCTGCCTCAGGGACCAACCACAGCCGAGGA
AACAGTGCAGAAGGAAGGAATGCGCAAACAGGGCCTGTTCCAGTGGCTGGACAGCCTCCAGATCGATAAC
CTGACATCCCCCGACCTCCAGCTGACTGTGGGAGCAGTGATCGTCGAGGAAATGAGAGCCGCTATTGAGA
GGGAAACAGGCTTCCAGTGCAGCGCCGGGATTTCCCACAATAAGGTGCTGGCAAAACTGGCCTGTGGCCT
GAACAAGCCTAATCGGCAGACTCTGGTGTCACACGGGAGCGTCCCACAGCTGTTTTCCCAGATGCCCATC
CGAAAGATTCGGTCTCTGGGCGGGAAACTGGGCGCCAGTGTGATCGAGATTCTGGGGATCGAGTACATGG
GAGAACTGACTCAGTTCACCGAGTCTCAGCTCCAGAGTCACTTTGGCGAAAAGAACGGGTCTTGGCTGTA
TGCCATGTGCAGGGGGATCGAGCATGATCCCGTGAAGCCTCGCCAGCTGCCTAAAACCATTGGATGTAGC
AAGAATTTTCCAGGCAAAACTGCACTGGCCACCAGAGAGCAGGTGCAGTGGTGGCTGCTCCAGCTGGCCC
AGGAACTGGAGGAACGCCTGACTAAGGACCGAAACGACAATGATCGGGTGGCTACCCAGCTGGTGGTCAG
CATCCGGGTCCAGGGGGATAAAAGACTGAGCTCCCTGCGGAGATGCTGTGCCCTGACAAGGTACGACGCT
CACAAGATGTCCCATGATGCTTTCACTGTGATCAAAAACTGCAATACCTCCGGCATCCAGACAGAGTGGT
CTCCCCCTCTGACCATGCTGTTCCTGTGCGCCACAAAGTTTAGTGCTTCAGCACCCTCTAGTTCAACAGA
CATTACTTCTTTTCTGAGCTCCGATCCTTCTAGTCTGCCAAAGGTGCCCGTCACTTCAAGCGAGGCTAAA
ACCCAGGGAAGCGGCCCCGCTGTGACAGCAACTAAGAAAGCAACTACCTCCCTGGAATCTTTCTTTCAGA
AGGCAGCCGAGAGACAGAAGGTCAAAGAAGCCAGCCTGTCCTCTCTGACCGCTCCCACACAGGCACCTAT
GAGCAACTCCCCTTCTAAACCATCTCTGCCCTTCCAGACCAGTCAGTCAACCGGCACAGAGCCCTTCTTT
AAGCAGAAAAGTCTGCTGCTGAAGCAGAAACAGCTGAACAATAGTTCAGTGAGCTCCCCACAGCAGAACC
CCTGGTCAAATTGCAAGGCCCTGCCTAATAGCCTGCCAACTGAGTACCCCGGGTGCGTGCCTGTCTGTGA
AGGAGTGAGCAAGCTGGAGGAATCTAGTAAAGCCACCCCTGCTGAGATGGACCTGGCTCACAACAGCCAG
TCCATGCATGCTAGCAGCGCTTCTAAGAGTGTTCTGGAAGTCACACAGAAAGCCACTCCAAATCCCAGCC
TGCTGGCCGCC
[93 nt withheld, positions 2952-3044]
AAGAGCTTCCTCCAGCCTCACTCCTCTAACCCACAGGTGGTCAGTGCCGTGTCACATCAGGGCAAGAGGA
ACCCTAAATCCCCACTGGCTTGTACAAATAAGAGACCAAGACCCGAAGGAATGCAGACCCTGGAGAGCTT
TTTCAAACCGTTAACTCACATGCTGATTAAAGTGAAGACGCTGACCGGAAAGGAGATTGAGATTGACATT
GAACCTACAGACAAGGTGGAGCGAATCAAGGAGCGTGTGGAGGAGAAAGAGGGAATCCCCCCACAACAGC
AGAGGCTCATCTACAGTGGCAAGCAGATGAATGATGAGAAGACAGCAGCTGATTACAAGATTTTAGGTGG
TTCAGTCCTTCACCTGGTGTTGGCTCTGAGATAAGGATCCAAGCTTCTCGAGACGCGTTAAGCGGCCGCA
CTCGAGGTTTAAACGGCCGGCCGCGGTCATAGCTGTTTCCTGAACAGATCCCGGGTGGCATCCCTGTGAC
CCCTCCCCAGTGCCTCTCCTGGCCCTGGAAGTTGCCACTCCAGTGCCCACCAGCCTTGTCCTAATAAAAT
TAAGTTGCATCATTTTGTCTGACTAGGTGTCCTTCTATAATATTATGGGGTGGAGGGGGGTGGTATGGAG
CAAGGGGCAAGTTGGGAAGACAACCTGTAGGGCCTGCGGGGTCTATTGGGAACCAAGCTGGAGTGCAGTG
GCACAATCTTGGCTCACTGCAATCTCCGCCTCCTGGGTTCAAGCGATTCTCCTGCCTCAGCCTCCCGAGT
TGTTGGGATTCCAGGCATGCATGACCAGGCTCAGCTAATTTTTGTTTTTTTGGTAGAGACGGGGTTTCAC
CATATTGGCCAGGCTGGTCTCCAACTCCTAATCTCAGGTGATCTACCCACCTTGGCCTCCCAAATTGCTG
GGATTACAGGCGTGAACCACTGCTCCCTTCCCTGTCCTTCTGATTTTAAAATAACTATACCAGCAGGAGG
ACGTCCAGACACAGCATAGGCTACCTGGCCATGCCCAACCGGTGGGACATTTGAGTTGCTTGCTTGGCAC
TGTCCTCTCATGCGTTGGGTCCACTCAGTAGATGCCTGTTGAATTGGGTACGCGGCCAGCTTGGCTGTGG
AATGTGTGTCAGTTAGGGTGTGGAAAGTCCCCAGGCTCCCCAGCAGGCAGAAGTATGCAAAGCATGCATC
TCAATTAGTCAGCAACCAGGTGTGGAAAGTCCCCAGGCTCCCCAGCAGGCAGAAGTATGCAAAGCATGCA
TCTCAATTAGTCAGCAACCATAGTCCCGCCCCTAACTCCGCCCATCCCGCCCCTAACTCCGCCCAGTTCC
GCCCATTCTCCGCCCCATGGCTGACTAATTTTTTTTATTTATGCAGAGGCCGAGGCCGCCTCGGCCTCTG
AGCTATTCCAGAAGTAGTGAGGAGGCTTTTTTGGAGGCCTAGGCTTTTGCAAAAAGCTCCCGGGAGCTTG
TATATCCATTTTCGGATCTGATCAAGAGACAGGATGAGGATCGTTTCGCATGATTGAACAAGATGGATTG
CACGCAGGTTCTCCGGCCGCTTGGGTGGAGAGGCTATTCGGCTATGACTGGGCACAACAGACAATCGGCT
GCTCTGATGCCGCCGTGTTCCGGCTGTCAGCGCAGGGGCGCCCGGTTCTTTTTGTCAAGACCGACCTGTC
CGGTGCCCTGAATGAACTGCAGGACGAGGCAGCGCGGCTATCGTGGCTGGCCACGACGGGCGTTCCTTGC
GCAGCTGTGCTCGACGTTGTCACTGAAGCGGGAAGGGACTGGCTGCTATTGGGCGAAGTGCCGGGGCAGG
ATCTCCTGTCATCTCACCTTGCTCCTGCCGAGAAAGTATCCATCATGGCTGATGCAATGCGGCGGCTGCA
TACGCTTGATCCGGCTACCTGCCCATTCGACCACCAAGCGAAACATCGCATCGAGCGAGCACGTACTCGG
ATGGAAGCCGGTCTTGTCGATCAGGATGATCTGGACGAAGAGCATCAGGGGCTCGCGCCAGCCGAACTGT
TCGCCAGGCTCAAGGCGCGCATGCCCGACGGCGAGGATCTCGTCGTGACCCATGGCGATGCCTGCTTGCC
GAATATCATGGTGGAAAATGGCCGCTTTTCTGGATTCATCGACTGTGGCCGGCTGGGTGTGGCCGACCGC
TATCAGGACATAGCGTTGGCTACCCGTGATATTGCTGAAGAGCTTGGCGGCGAATGGGCTGACCGCTTCC
TCGTGCTTTACGGTATCGCCGCTCCCGATTCGCAGCGCATCGCCTTCTATCGCCTTCTTGACGAGTTCTT
CTGAGCGGGACTCTGGGGTTCGAAATGACCGACCAAGCGACGCCCAACCTGCCATCACGAGATTTCGATT
CCACCGCCGCCTTCTATGAAAGGTTGGGCTTCGGAATCGTTTTCCGGGACGCCGGCTGGATGATCCTCCA
GCGCGGGGATCTCATGCTGGAGTTCTTCGCCCACCCCAACTTGTTTATTGCAGCTTATAATGGTTACAAA
TAAAGCAATAGCATCACAAATTTCACAAATAAAGCATTTTTTTCACTGCATTCTAGTTGTGGTTTGTCCA
AACTCATCAATGTATCTTATCATGTCTGTATACCGTCGACCTCTAGCTAGAGCTTGGCGTAATCATGGTC
ATAGCTGTTTCCTGTGTGAAATTGTTATCCGCTCACAATTCCACACAACATACGAGCCGGAAGCATAAAG
TGTAAAGCCTGGGGTGCCTAATGAGTGAGCTAACTCACATTAATTGCGTTGCGCTCACTGCCCGCTTTCC
AGTCGGGAAACCTGTCGTGCCAGCTGCATTAATGAATCGGCCAACGCGCGGGGAGAGGCGGTTTGCGTAT
TGGGCGCTCTTCCGCTTCCTCGCTCACTGACTCGCTGCGCTCGGTCGTTCGGCTGCGGCGAGCGGTATCA
GCTCACTCAAAGGCGGTAATACGGTTATCCACAGAATCAGGGGATAACGCAGGAAAGAACATGTGAGCAA
AAGGCCAGCAAAAGGCCAGGAACCGTAAAAAGGCCGCGTTGCTGGCGTTTTTCCATAGGCTCCGCCCCCC
TGACGAGCATCACAAAAATCGACGCTCAAGTCAGAGGTGGCGAAACCCGACAGGACTATAAAGATACCAG
GCGTTTCCCCCTGGAAGCTCCCTCGTGCGCTCTCCTGTTCCGACCCTGCCGCTTACCGGATACCTGTCCG
CCTTTCTCCCTTCGGGAAGCGTGGCGCTTTCTCATAGCTCACGCTGTAGGTATCTCAGTTCGGTGTAGGT
CGTTCGCTCCAAGCTGGGCTGTGTGCACGAACCCCCCGTTCAGCCCGACCGCTGCGCCTTATCCGGTAAC
TATCGTCTTGAGTCCAACCCGGTAAGACACGACTTATCGCCACTGGCAGCAGCCACTGGTAACAGGATTA
GCAGAGCGAGGTATGTAGGCGGTGCTACAGAGTTCTTGAAGTGGTGGCCTAACTACGGCTACACTAGAAG
AACAGTATTTGGTATCTGCGCTCTGCTGAAGCCAGTTACCTTCGGAAAAAGAGTTGGTAGCTCTTGATCC
GGCAAACAAACCACCGCTGGTAGCGGTGGTTTTTTTGTTTGCAAGCAGCAGATTACGCGCAGAAAAAAAG
GATCTCAAGAAGATCCTTTGATCTTTTCTACGGGGTCTGACGCTCAGTGGAACGAAAACTCACGTTAAGG
GATTTTGGTCATGAGATTATCAAAAAGGATCTTCACCTAGATCCTTTTAAATTAAAAATGAAGTTTTAAA
TCAATCTAAAGTATATATGAGTAAACTTGGTCTGACAGTTACCAATGCTTAATCAGTGAGGCACCTATCT
CAGCGATCTGTCTATTTCGTTCATCCATAGTTGCCTGACTCCCCGTCGTGTAGATAACTACGATACGGGA
GGGCTTACCATCTGGCCCCAGTGCTGCAATGATACCGCGAGACCCACGCTCACCGGCTCCAGATTTATCA
GCAATAAACCAGCCAGCCGGAAGGGCCGAGCGCAGAAGTGGTCCTGCAACTTTATCCGCCTCCATCCAGT
CTATTAATTGTTGCCGGGAAGCTAGAGTAAGTAGTTCGCCAGTTAATAGTTTGCGCAACGTTGTTGCCAT
TGCTACAGGCATCGTGGTGTCACGCTCGTCGTTTGGTATGGCTTCATTCAGCTCCGGTTCCCAACGATCA
AGGCGAGTTACATGATCCCCCATGTTGTGCAAAAAAGCGGTTAGCTCCTTCGGTCCTCCGATCGTTGTCA
GAAGTAAGTTGGCCGCAGTGTTATCACTCATGGTTATGGCAGCACTGCATAATTCTCTTACTGTCATGCC
ATCCGTAAGATGCTTTTCTGTGACTGGTGAGTACTCAACCAAGTCATTCTGAGAATAGTGTATGCGGCGA
CCGAGTTGCTCTTGCCCGGCGTCAATACGGGATAATACCGCGCCACATAGCAGAACTTTAAAAGTGCTCA
TCATTGGAAAACGTTCTTCGGGGCGAAAACTCTCAAGGATCTTACCGCTGTTGAGATCCAGTTCGATGTA
ACCCACTCGTGCACCCAACTGATCTTCAGCATCTTTTACTTTCACCAGCGTTTCTGGGTGAGCAAAAACA
GGAAGGCAAAATGCCGCAAAAAAGGGAATAAGGGCGACACGGAAATGTTGAATACTCATACTCTTCCTTT
TTCAATATTATTGAAGCATTTATCAGGGTTATTGTCTCATGAGCGGATACATATTTGAATGTATTTAGAA
AAATAAACAAATAGGGGTTCCGCGCACATTTCCCCGAAAAGTGCCACCTG
[124 nt withheld, positions 7855-7978]
C
[91 nt withheld, positions 7980-8070]
A
[49 nt withheld, positions 8072-8120]
CCTTTGACGTTGGAGTCCACGTTCTTT
[37 nt withheld, positions 8148-8184]
ACCCTATCTCGGTCTATTCTTTTGATTTATAAGGGATTTTGCCGATTTCGGCCTATTGGTTAAAAAATGA
GCTGATTTAACAAAAATTTAACGCGAATTTT
Features (pLannotate 1.2.2; 21 found; start..end, strand, type, name):
      1..25      +  rep_origin     M13 ori (fragment): M13 bacteriophage origin of replication; arrow indicates direction of (+) strand synthesis
     29..183     -  CDS            lacZα (fragment): LacZα fragment of β-galactosidase; lacZ fragment
    343..722     +  enhancer       CMV enhancer: human cytomegalovirus immediate early enhancer
    724..923     +  promoter       CMV promoter: human cytomegalovirus (CMV) immediate early promoter
    952..970     +  promoter       T7 promoter: promoter for bacteriophage T7 RNA polymerase
   1023..1047    +  CDS            3xFLAG (fragment): three tandem FLAG® epitope tags
   1065..3203    +  CDS            POLH (sequence partly withheld): POLH_HUMAN - Also known as RAD30, RAD30A, XPV. Experimental evidence at protein level: Swiss-Prot protein existence level 1. DNA polymerase specifically involved in the DNA repair by translesion synthesis (TLS) (PubMed:10385124, PubMed:11743006, PubMed:24449906, PubMed:24553286, PubMed:16357261). Due to low processivity on both damaged and normal DNA, cooperates with the heterotetrameric (REV3L, REV7, POLD2 and POLD3) POLZ complex for complete bypass of DNA lesions. Inserts one or 2 nucleotide(s) opposite the lesion, the primer is further extended by the tetrameric POLZ complex. In the case of
   3204..3440    +  CDS            NEDD8: NEDD8_HUMAN - Experimental evidence at protein level: Swiss-Prot protein existence level 1. Ubiquitin-like protein which plays an important role in cell cycle control and embryogenesis. Covalent attachment to its substrates requires prior activation by the E1 complex UBE1C-APPBP1 and linkage to the E2 enzyme UBE2M. Attachment of NEDD8 to cullins activates their associated E3 ubiquitin ligase activity, and thus promotes polyubiquitination and proteasomal degradation of cyclins and other regulatory proteins. From Homo sapiens (Human).
   3517..4139    +  polyA_signal   hGH poly(A) signal: human growth hormone polyadenylation signal
   4168..4497    +  promoter       SV40 promoter: SV40 enhancer and early promoter
   4564..5355    +  CDS            neo: KKA2_KLEPN - Also known as kan, nptII. Experimental evidence at protein level: Swiss-Prot protein existence level 1. Resistance to kanamycin, neomycin, paromomycin, ribostamycin, butirosin and gentamicin B. From Klebsiella pneumoniae.
   5379..5537    +  CDS            ble (fragment): BLE_KLEPN - Experimental evidence at protein level: Swiss-Prot protein existence level 1. Binding protein with a strong affinity to the bleomycin family of antibiotics. Binds to CL990; an antimitotic-antibiotic compound. From Klebsiella pneumoniae.
   5532..5653    +  polyA_signal   SV40 poly(A) signal: SV40 polyadenylation signal
   5726..5742    -  protein_bind   lac operator: The lac repressor binds to the lac operator to inhibit transcription in E. coli. This inhibition can be relieved by adding lactose or isopropyl-β-D-thiogalactopyranoside (IPTG). lac repressor encoded by lacI
   5750..5780    -  promoter       lac promoter: promoter for the E. coli lac operon
   5795..5816    -  protein_bind   CAP binding site: CAP binding activates transcription in the presence of cAMP. E. coli catabolite activator protein
   5829..5921    -  CDS            lacI (fragment): lac repressor; lacI; The lac repressor binds to the lac operator to inhibit transcription in E. coli. This inhibition can be relieved by adding lactose or isopropyl-β-D-thiogalactopyranoside (IPTG).
   6104..6692    -  rep_origin     ori: high-copy-number ColE1/pMB1/pBR322/pUC origin of replication
   6863..7723    -  CDS            AmpR: β-lactamase; bla; confers resistance to ampicillin, carbenicillin, and related antibiotics
   7724..7828    -  promoter       AmpR promoter: bla
   7855..8283    +  rep_origin     f1 ori (sequence partly withheld): f1 bacteriophage origin of replication; arrow indicates direction of (+) strand synthesis
