[The description below was written by a language model from this plasmid's Addgene catalogue record and pLannotate feature annotations shown in this document.]
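Description:
pCMV6-AN-DDK_WT POLH_ΔGG NEDD8 is a mammalian expression plasmid of about 8.3 kb built on the pCMV6-AN-DDK backbone. It is propagated in E. coli from a high-copy ColE1/pUC-type origin with ampicillin selection through the β-lactamase gene. An f1 phage origin and remnants of lac-derived sequence (lacZα and lacI fragments, lac promoter and operator) are also carried over from the backbone. For selection in mammalian cells, an SV40 enhancer/early promoter drives a neomycin phosphotransferase gene that confers G418 resistance. This cassette ends in an SV40 polyadenylation signal.

The payload is a single fusion open reading frame under the human CMV immediate-early enhancer and promoter, terminated by the human growth hormone polyadenylation signal. A T7 promoter lies between the CMV promoter and the coding region. The backbone supplies an N-terminal FLAG (DDK) epitope, which the annotation software picks up as a short fragment of a 3xFLAG element. This is followed by full-length wild-type human POLH (DNA polymerase eta, the translesion synthesis polymerase), with a coding sequence optimised for expression in human cells and cloned between AsiSI and HindIII sites. NEDD8 is fused directly to the POLH C-terminus in a ΔGG form. This form lacks the C-terminal diglycine through which ubiquitin-like proteins are normally conjugated to substrates, so the NEDD8 moiety should remain a fixed part of the fusion rather than being transferred to other proteins.

The depositor describes the plasmid as a variant of the corresponding FLAG-POLH construct without the NEDD8 fusion. The associated work concerns regulation of polymerase eta by mutually exclusive mono-ubiquitination and mono-NEDDylation, which suggests the chimera serves as a mimic of mono-NEDDylated polymerase eta in mammalian cells, although the record does not say so explicitly.
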