Addgene plasmid #221860: pCMV6-AN-DDK_WT POLH_ΔGG NEDD8
Purpose: Expresses FLAG-tagged WT POLH fused to ΔGG NEDD8 in mammalian cells
Depositing lab: Roger Woodgate. Depositing organization: National Institute of Child Health and Human Development (NICHD). Publication: Human DNA polymerase eta is regulated by mutually exclusive mono-ubiquitination and mono-NEDDylation. Moreno NC, Korchak EJ, Latancia MT, D'Orlando DA, Adegbenro T, Barnes RP, Bezsonova I, Woodgate R, Ashton NW. Nucleic Acids Res. 2026 Feb 5;54(4):gkag098. doi: 10.1093/nar/gkag098. PubMed 41693564.
Backbone
  Vector backbone: pCMV6-AN-DDK
  Total vector size (bp): 8282
  Vector type: Mammalian Expression
  Selectable markers: Neomycin (select with G418)
Growth in bacteria
  Bacterial resistance: Ampicillin, 100 μg/mL
  Growth temperature: 37°C
  Growth strain: DH5alpha
  Copy number: High Copy
Gene/Insert
  Gene/Insert name: POLH (alt name: DNA polymerase eta)
  Species: H. sapiens (human)
  Mutation: Coding sequence has been optimised for expression in human cells
  Entrez Gene: POLH (a.k.a. RAD30, RAD30A, XP-V, XPV)
  Promoter: CMV
  Tag / fusion protein: ΔGG NEDD8 (C terminal on insert); FLAG (N terminal on backbone)
  Cloning method: Restriction Enzyme; 5′ cloning site AsiSI (not destroyed); 3′ cloning site HindIII (not destroyed)
  Sequencing primers: 5′ TAATACGACTCACTATAGGG
Terms and licenses: Academic/Nonprofit Terms; Industry Terms: Not Available to Industry
Depositor comments: This plasmid is a variant of pCMV6-AN-DDK_WT POLH (Addgene #221897) with ΔGG NEDD8 fused to the C-terminus of POLH. Please visit https://doi.org/10.1101/2024.10.12.618026 for bioRxiv preprint.
How to cite: pCMV6-AN-DDK_WT POLH_ΔGG NEDD8 was a gift from Roger Woodgate (Addgene plasmid # 221860 ; http://n2t.net/addgene:221860 ; RRID:Addgene_221860)
